>Addgene plasmid #183471 | pGAE-UFO.664 | addgene full sequence | sequence record 360575 | Addgene NGS Result
CGATAAGCTTGGGAGTTCCGCGTTACATAACTTACGGTAAATGGCCCGCCTGGCTGACCGCCCAACGACC
CCCGCCCATTGACGTCAATAATGACGTATGTTCCCATAGTAACGCCAATAGGGACTTTCCATTGACGTCA
ATGGGTGGAGTATTTACGGTAAACTGCCCACTTGGCAGTACATCAAGTGTATCATATGCCAAGTACGCCC
CCTATTGACGTCAATGACGGTAAATGGCCCGCCTGGCATTATGCCCAGTACATGACCTTATGGGACTTTC
CTACTTGGCAGTACATCTACGTATTAGTCATCGCTATTACCATGGTGATGCGGTTTTGGCAGTACATCAA
TGGGCGTGGATAGCGGTTTGACTCACGGGGATTTCCAAGTCTCCACCCCATTGACGTCAATGGGAGTTTG
TTTTGGCACCAAAATCAACGGGACTTTCCAAAATGTCGTAACAACTCCGCCCCATTGACGCAAATGGGCG
GTAGGCGTGTACGGTGGGAGGTCTATATAAGCAGAGCTCGTTTAGTGAACCGTCAGATCGCCTGGAGACG
CCATCCACGCTGTTTTGACCTCCATAGAAGACACCGGGACCGATCCAGCCTCCGCGGCCGGGAACGGTGC
ATTGGAACGCGGATTCCCCGTGCCAAGAGTGAGATCCGCCACCATGGACAGAGCCAAACTCCTCCTTCTC
CTTTTGCTCCTGCTGCTGCCTCAGGCCCAGGCCGTGGAAAACCTGTGGGTCACCGTGTACTACGGCGTGC
CCGTGTGGAAGGACGCCGAGACAACCCTGTTCTGTGCCAGCGACGCCAAGGCCTACGACACCGAAGTGCG
GAATGTGTGGGCCACCCACGCCTGCGTGCCCACCGATCCTAACCCCCAGGAAATCGTGCTGGAAAACGTG
ACCGAGAACTTCAACATGTGGAAGAACAACATGGTGGAACAGATGCACACCGACATCATCAGCCTGTGGG
ACCAGAGCCTGAAGCCCTGCGTGAAGCTGACCCCTCTGTGCGTGACCCTGAACTGCACCAACGTGAACGT
GACCAACACCACCAACAACACCGAGGAAAAGGGCGAGATCAAGAACTGCAGCTTCAACATCACCACCGAG
CTGCGGGACAAGAAAAAGAAGGTGTACGCCCTGTTCTACCGGCTGGACGTGGTGCCCATCGACGATAACA
ACAACAACTCCAGCAATTACCGGCTGATCAACTGCAACACCAGCGCCATCACCCAGGCCTGCCCCAAGGT
GTCCTTCGAGCCCATCCCCATCCACTACTGTGCCCCTGCCGGCTTCGCCATCCTGAAGTGCAACGACAAG
AAGTTCAACGGCACCGGCCCCTGCAAGAACGTGTCCACCGTGCAGTGTACCCACGGCATCAAGCCCGTGG
TGTCCACCCAGCTGCTGCTGAATGGCAGCCTGGCCGAGGAAGAGATCATCATCAGAAGCGAGAACATCAC
AAACAACGCCAAGACCATCATCGTGCAGCTGAACGAGAGCGTGGAAATCAATTGCACCCGGCCCAACAAC
AATACCAGAAAGAGCATCCGGATCGGCCCTGGCCAGTGGTTTTACGCCACCGGCGATATCATCGGCGACA
TCAGACAGGCCCACTGCAACATCTCCGGCACCAAGTGGAACAAGACCCTGCAACAGGTCGTGAAGAAGCT
GAGAGAGCACTTCAACAACAAGACAATCATCTTCAACCCCAGCTCTGGCGGCGACCTGGAAATCACCACC
CACAGCTTCAATTGTGGCGGCGAGTTCTTCTACTGCAATACCTCCGGCCTGTTCAACAGCACCTGGATCG
GCAATGGCACCAAGAACAACAACAACACCAACGACACCATCACCCTGCCCTGCAGAATCAAGCAGATCAT
CAATATGTGGCAGCGCGTGGGCCAGCCTATGTACGCCCCTCCTATTCAGGGCAAGATCAGATGCGTGTCC
AATATCACCGGCCTGCTGCTGACCAGGGACGGCGGAAACAACAACACAAATGAGACAGAGACATTCAGAC
CCGGCGGAGGCGACATGAGAGACAACTGGCGGAGCGAGCTGTACAAGTACAAGGTCGTGAAAATCGAGCC
CCTGGGCGTGGCCCCCACCCGGTGCAAGAGAAGAGTGGTGGAAGGCGGCGGAGGATCTGGCGGAGGGGGA
TCTGCTGTGGGAATCGGCGCTGTGTTCCTGGGCTTTCTGGGAGCCGCCGGAAGCACAATGGGCGCTGCCA
GCATGACCCTGACCGTGCAGGCCAGAAATCTGCTGTCTGGCGGCAGCGGCTCTGGCTCTGGATCTACAGT
GTGGGGGATCAAGCAGCTGCAGGCTAGAGTGCTGGCTGTGGAAAGATACCTGCGGGACCAGCAGCTGCTG
GGCATCTGGGGCTGTAGCGGCAAGCTGATCTGCTGCACCAATGTGCCCTGGAACAGCTCCTGGTCCAACA
AGAGCCAGGACGAGATCTGGGACAACATGACCTGGATGGAATGGGACAAAGAGATTAACAACTACACAGA
TATCATCTACAGCCTGATCGAGGAAAGCCAGAACCAGCAGGAAAAGAACGAGCAGGACCTGCTGGCCCTG
GACTGATGAGCGGCCGCTCGACGGTACCGAGCTCGGATCCACTAGTAACGGCCGCCAGTGTGCTGGAATT
CGGCTTTGATAATCAACCTCTGGATTACAAAATTTGTGAAAGATTGACTGGTATTCTTAACTATGTTGCT
CCTTTTACGCTATGTGGATACGCTGCTTTAATGCCTTTGTATCATGCTATTGCTTCCCGTATGGCTTTCA
TTTTCTCCTCCTTGTATAAATCCTGGTTGCTGTCTCTTTATGAGGAGTTGTGGCCCGTTGTCAGGCAACG
TGGCGTGGTGTGCACTGTGTTTGCTGACGCAACCCCCACTGGTTGGGGCATTGCCACCACCTGTCAGCTC
CTTTCCGGGACTTTCGCTTTCCCCCTCCCTATTGCCACGGCGGAACTCATCGCCGCCTGCCTTGCCCGCT
GCTGGACAGGGGCTCGGCTGTTGGGCACTGACAATTCCGTGGTGTTGTCGGGGAAGCTGACGTCCTTTCC
ATGGCTGCTCGCCTGTGTTGCCACCTGGATTCTGCGCGGGACGTCCTTCTGCTACGTCCCTTCGGCCCTC
AATCCAGCGGACCTTCCTTCCCGCGGCCTGCTGCCGGCTCTGCGGCCTCTTCCGCGTCTTCGCCTTCGCC
CTCAGACGAGTCGGATCTCCCTTTGGGCCGCCTCCCCGCATCGGAGCCGAATTCTGCAGATATCCATCAC
ACTGGCGGCCGCTCGAGTTTTATAAAAGAAAAGGGGGGACTGGAAGGGATTTATTACAGTGCAAGAAGAC
ATAGAATCTTAGACATGTACTTAGAAAAGGAAGAAGGCATCATACCAGATTGGCAGGATTACACCTCAGG
ACCAGGAATTAGATACCCAAAGACATTTGGCTGGCTATGGAAATTAGTCCCTGTAAATGTATCAGATGAG
GCACAGGAGGATGAGAGGCATTATTTAATGCAGCCAGCTCAAACTTCCAAGTGGGATGACCCTTGGGGAG
AGGTTCTAGCGTGGAAGTTTGATCCAACTCTAGCCTACACTTATGAGGCATATGCTAGATACCCAGAAGA
GTTGGAAGCAAGTCAGGCCTGTCAGAACTGCATTTCGCTCTGTATTCAGTCGCTCTGCGGAGAGGCTGGC
AGATTGAGCCCTGGGAGGTTCTCTCCAGCACTAGCAGGTAGAGCCTGGGTGTTCCCTGCTAGACTCTCAC
CAGCACTTGGCCAGTGCTGGGCAGAGTGGCTCCACGCTTGCTTGCTTAAAGACCTCTTCAATAAAGCTGC
CATTTTAGAAGTAAGCCAGTGTGTGTTCCCATCTCTCCTAGTCGCCGCCTGGTCAACTCGGTACTCGGTA
ATAAGAAGACCCTGGTCTGTTAGGACCCTTTCTGCTTTGAGAAACCGAAGCAGGAAAATCCCTAGCATGG
TACCAGCTTTTGTTCCCTTTAGTGAGGGTTAATTTCGAGCTTGGCGTAATCATGGTCATAGCTGTTTCCT
GTGTGAAATTGTTATCCGCTCACAATTCCACACAACATACGAGCCGGAAGCATAAAGTGTAAAGCCTGGG
GTGCCTAATGAGTGAGCTAACTCACATTAATTGCGTTGCGCTCACTGCCCGCTTTCCAGTCGGGAAACCT
GTCGTGCCAGCTGCATTAATGAATCGGCCAACGCGCGGGGAGAGGCGGTTTGCGTATTGGGCGCTCTTCC
GCTTCCTCGCTCACTGACTCGCTGCGCTCGGTCGTTCGGCTGCGGCGAGCGGTATCAGCTCACTCAAAGG
CGGTAATACGGTTATCCACAGAATCAGGGGATAACGCAGGAAAGAACATGTGAGCAAAAGGCCAGCAAAA
GGCCAGGAACCGTAAAAAGGCCGCGTTGCTGGCGTTTTTCCATAGGCTCCGCCCCCCTGACGAGCATCAC
AAAAATCGACGCTCAAGTCAGAGGTGGCGAAACCCGACAGGACTATAAAGATACCAGGCGTTTCCCCCTG
GAAGCTCCCTCGTGCGCTCTCCTGTTCCGACCCTGCCGCTTACCGGATACCTGTCCGCCTTTCTCCCTTC
GGGAAGCGTGGCGCTTTCTCATAGCTCACGCTGTAGGTATCTCAGTTCGGTGTAGGTCGTTCGCTCCAAG
CTGGGCTGTGTGCACGAACCCCCCGTTCAGCCCGACCGCTGCGCCTTATCCGGTAACTATCGTCTTGAGT
CCAACCCGGTAAGACACGACTTATCGCCACTGGCAGCAGCCACTGGTAACAGGATTAGCAGAGCGAGGTA
TGTAGGCGGTGCTACAGAGTTCTTGAAGTGGTGGCCTAACTACGGCTACACTAGAAGAACAGTATTTGGT
ATCTGCGCTCTGCTGAAGCCAGTTACCTTCGGAAAAAGAGTTGGTAGCTCTTGATCCGGCAAACAAACCA
CCGCTGGTAGCGGTGGTTTTTTTGTTTGCAAGCAGCAGATTACGCGCAGAAAAAAAGGATCTCAAGAAGA
TCCTTTGATCTTTTCTACGGGGTCTGACGCTCAGTGGAACGAAAACTCACGTTAAGGGATTTTGGTCATG
AGATTATCAAAAAGGATCTTCACCTAGATCCTTTTAAATTAAAAATGAAGTTTTAAATCAATCTAAAGTA
TATATGAGTAAACTTGGTCTGACAGTTACCAATGCTTAATCAGTGAGGCACCTATCTCAGCGATCTGTCT
ATTTCGTTCATCCATAGTTGCCTGACTCCCCGTCGTGTAGATAACTACGATACGGGAGGGCTTACCATCT
GGCCCCAGTGCTGCAATGATACCGCGAGACCCACGCTCACCGGCTCCAGATTTATCAGCAATAAACCAGC
CAGCCGGAAGGGCCGAGCGCAGAAGTGGTCCTGCAACTTTATCCGCCTCCATCCAGTCTATTAATTGTTG
CCGGGAAGCTAGAGTAAGTAGTTCGCCAGTTAATAGTTTGCGCAACGTTGTTGCCATTGCTACAGGCATC
GTGGTGTCACGCTCGTCGTTTGGTATGGCTTCATTCAGCTCCGGTTCCCAACGATCAAGGCGAGTTACAT
GATCCCCCATGTTGTGCAAAAAAGCGGTTAGCTCCTTCGGTCCTCCGATCGTTGTCAGAAGTAAGTTGGC
CGCAGTGTTATCACTCATGGTTATGGCAGCACTGCATAATTCTCTTACTGTCATGCCATCCGTAAGATGC
TTTTCTGTGACTGGTGAGTACTCAACCAAGTCATTCTGAGAATAGTGTATGCGGCGACCGAGTTGCTCTT
GCCCGGCGTCAATACGGGATAATACCGCGCCACATAGCAGAACTTTAAAAGTGCTCATCATTGGAAAACG
TTCTTCGGGGCGAAAACTCTCAAGGATCTTACCGCTGTTGAGATCCAGTTCGATGTAACCCACTCGTGCA
CCCAACTGATCTTCAGCATCTTTTACTTTCACCAGCGTTTCTGGGTGAGCAAAAACAGGAAGGCAAAATG
CCGCAAAAAAGGGAATAAGGGCGACACGGAAATGTTGAATACTCATACTCTTCCTTTTTCAATATTATTG
AAGCATTTATCAGGGTTATTGTCTCATGAGCGGATACATATTTGAATGTATTTAGAAAAATAAACAAATA
GGGGTTCCGCGCACATTTCCCCGAAAAGTGCCACCTAAATTGTAAGCGTTAATATTTTGTTAAAATTCGC
GTTAAATTTTTGTTAAATCAGCTCATTTTTTAACCAATAGGCCGAAATCGGCAAAATCCCTTATAAATCA
AAAGAATAGACCGAGATAGGGT
[37 nt withheld, positions 6323-6359]
AAAGAACGTGGACTCCAACGTCAAAGG
[49 nt withheld, positions 6387-6435]
T
[91 nt withheld, positions 6437-6527]
G
[124 nt withheld, positions 6529-6652]
CCCATTCGCCATTCAGGCTGCGCAACTGTTGGGAAGGGCGATCGGTGCGGGCCTCTTCGCTATTACGCCA
GCTGGCGAAAGGGGGATGTGCTGCAAGGCGATTAAGTTGGGTAACGCCAGGGTTTTCCCAGTCACGACGT
TGTAAAACGACGGCCAGTGAATTGTAATACGACTCACTATAGGGCGAATTGGAGCTCCACCGCGGTGGCG
GCCGCTCTAGAATTCCATTGCATACGTTGTATCCATATCATAATATGTACATTTATATTGGCTCATGTCC
AACATTACCGCCATGTTGACATTGATTATTGACTAGTTATTAATAGTAATCAATTACGGGGTCATTAGTT
CATAGCCCATATATGGAGTTCCGCGTTACATAACTTACGGTAAATGGCCCGCCTGGCTGACCGCCCAACG
ACCCCCGCCCATTGACGTCAATAATGACGTATGTTCCCATAGTAACGCCAATAGGGACTTTCCATTGACG
TCAATGGGTGGAGTATTTACGGTAAACTGCCCACTTGGCAGTACATCAAGTGTATCATATGCCAAGTACG
CCCCCTATTGACGTCAATGACGGTAAATGGCCCGCCTGGCATTATGCCCAGTACATGACCTTATGGGACT
TTCCTACTTGGCAGTACATCTACGTATTAGTCATCGCTATTACCATGGTGATGCGGTTTTGGCAGTACAT
CAATGGGCGTGGATAGCGGTTTGACTCACGGGGATTTCCAAGTCTCCACCCCATTGACGTCAATGGGAGT
TTGTTTTGGCACCAAAATCAACGGGACTTTCCAAAATGTCGTAACAACTCCGCCCCATTGACGCAAATGG
GCGGTAGGCGTGTACGGTGGGAGGTCTATATAAGCAGAGCTCGTTTAGTGAACCGCAGTCGCTCTGCGGA
GAGGCTGGCAGATTGAGCCCTGGGAGGTTCTCTCCAGCACTAGCAGGTAGAGCCTGGGTGTTCCCTGCTA
GACTCTCACCAGCACTTGGCCAGTGCTGGGCAGAGTGGCTCCACGCTTGCTTGCTTAAAGACCTCTTCAA
TAAAGCTGCCATTTTAGAAGTAAGCCAGTGTGTGTTCCCATCTCTCCTAGTCGCCGCCTGGTCAACTCGG
TACTCGGTAATAAGAAGACCCTGGTCTGTTAGGACCCTTTCTGCTTTGAGAAACCGAAGCAGGAAAATCC
CTAGCAGATTGGCGCCCGAACAGGGACTTGAAGGAGAGTGAGAGACTCCTGAGTACGGCTGAGTGAAGGC
AGTAAGGGCGGCAGGAACCAACCACGACGGAGTGCTCCTATAAAGGCGCGGGTCGGTACCAGACGGCGTG
AGGAGCGGGAGAGGAGGAGGCCTCCGGTTGCAGGTAAGTGCAACACAAAAAAGAAATAGCTGTCTTGTTA
TCCAGGAAGGGATAATAAGATAGAGTGGGAGATGGGCGCGAGAAACTCCGTCTTGTCAGGGAAGAAAGCA
GATGAATTGAAAAAATTATTAATCGCATGAATTTTAAAAGAAGGGGAGGAATAGGGGATATGACTCCAGC
AGAAAGATTAATTAACATGATCACTACAGAACAAGAAATACAATTTCAACAATCAAAAAACTCAAAATTT
AAAAATTTTCGGGTCTATTACAGAGCTCACGCGTGATTGGAGTTGGGAGATTATAAATTAGTAGAGATCA
CTCCGATTGGCTTGGCCCCCACAGATGTGAAGAGGTACACTACTGGTGGCACCTCAAGAAATAAAAGAGG
GGTCTTTGTGCTAGGGTTCTTGGGTTTTCTCGCAACGGCAGGTTCTGCAATGGGCGCGGCGTCGTTGACG
CTGACCGCTCAGTCCCGGACTTTATTGGCTGGGATAGTGCAGCAACAGCAACAGCTGTTGGACGTGGTCA
AGAGACAACAAGAATTGTTGCGACTGACCGTCTGGGGAACAAAGAACCTCCAGACTAGGGTCACTGCCAT
CGAGAAGTACTTAAAGGACCAGGCGCAGCTAAATGCTTGGGGATGTGCGTTTAGACAAGTCTGCCACACT
ACTGTACCATGGCCAAATGCAAGTCTAACACCAGACTGGAACAATGATACTTGGCAAGAGTGGGAGCGAA
AGGTTGACTTCTTGGAGGAAAATATAACAGCCCTCCTAGAAGAGGCACAAATTCAACAAGAGAAGAACAT
GTATGAATTACAAAAGTTGAATAGCTGGGATGTGTTTGGCAATTGGTTTGACCTTGCTTCTTGGATAAAG
TATATACAATATGGAATTTATGTAGTTGTAGGAGTAATACTGTTAAGAATAGTGATCTATATAGTACAAA
TGCTAGCTAAGTTAAGGCAGGGGTATAGGCCAGTGTTCTCTTCCCCACCCTCTTATTTCCAGTAGACTCA
TACCCAACAGGACCCGGCACTGCCAACCAGAGAAGGCAAAGAAGGAGACGGTGGAGAAGGCGGTGGATCC
TATTAT
Features (pLannotate 1.2.2; 21 found; start..end, strand, type, name):
     21..324     +  enhancer       CMV enhancer: human cytomegalovirus immediate early enhancer
    325..528     +  promoter       CMV promoter: human cytomegalovirus (CMV) immediate early promoter
    731..2593    +  CDS            env (fragment): ENV_HV1Y2 - Experimental evidence at protein level: Swiss-Prot protein existence level 1. [Transmembrane protein gp41]: Acts as a class I viral fusion protein. Under the current model, the protein has at least 3 conformational states: pre-fusion native state, pre-hairpin intermediate state, and post-fusion hairpin state. During fusion of viral and target intracellular membranes, the coiled coil regions (heptad repeats) assume a trimer-of-hairpins structure, positioning the fusion peptide in close proximity to the C-terminal region of the ectodomain. The formation of this structure appears to d
   2671..3259    +  misc_feature   WPRE: woodchuck hepatitis virus posttranscriptional regulatory element
   3222..3641    +  CDS            nef (fragment): NEF_HV2ST - Experimental evidence at protein level: Swiss-Prot protein existence level 1. Extracellular Nef protein targets CD4(+) T-lymphocytes for apoptosis by interacting with CXCR4 surface receptors. From Human immunodeficiency virus type 2 subtype A (isolate ST) (HIV-2).
   4006..4024    -  promoter       T3 promoter: promoter for bacteriophage T3 RNA polymerase
   4069..4085    -  protein_bind   lac operator: The lac repressor binds to the lac operator to inhibit transcription in E. coli. This inhibition can be relieved by adding lactose or isopropyl-β-D-thiogalactopyranoside (IPTG). lac repressor encoded by lacI
   4093..4123    -  promoter       lac promoter: promoter for the E. coli lac operon
   4138..4159    -  protein_bind   CAP binding site: CAP binding activates transcription in the presence of cAMP. E. coli catabolite activator protein
   4172..4264    -  CDS            lacI (fragment): lac repressor; lacI; The lac repressor binds to the lac operator to inhibit transcription in E. coli. This inhibition can be relieved by adding lactose or isopropyl-β-D-thiogalactopyranoside (IPTG).
   4447..5035    -  rep_origin     ori: high-copy-number ColE1/pMB1/pBR322/pUC origin of replication
   5206..6066    -  CDS            AmpR: β-lactamase; bla; confers resistance to ampicillin, carbenicillin, and related antibiotics
   6067..6171    -  promoter       AmpR promoter: bla
   6224..6652    -  rep_origin     f1 ori (sequence partly withheld): f1 bacteriophage origin of replication; arrow indicates direction of (+) strand synthesis
   6657..6814    -  CDS            lacZα (fragment): LacZα fragment of β-galactosidase; lacZ fragment
   6817..6835    +  promoter       T7 promoter: promoter for bacteriophage T7 RNA polymerase
   6844..6874    +  misc_feature   MCS (fragment): pBluescript multiple cloning site
   6950..7329    +  enhancer       CMV enhancer: human cytomegalovirus immediate early enhancer
   7330..7533    +  promoter       CMV promoter: human cytomegalovirus (CMV) immediate early promoter
   8107..8286    +  CDS            gag-pol (fragment): POL_SIVMK - Experimental evidence at protein level: Swiss-Prot protein existence level 1. Integrase catalyzes viral DNA integration into the host chromosome, by performing a series of DNA cutting and joining reactions. This enzyme activity takes place after virion entry into a cell and reverse transcription of the RNA genome in dsDNA. The first step in the integration process is 3' processing. This step requires a complex comprising the viral genome, matrix protein, Vpr and integrase. This complex is called the pre-integration complex (PIC). The integrase protein removes 2 nucleotides from eac
   8299..9099    +  CDS            env (fragment): ENV_SIVM2 - Experimental evidence at protein level: Swiss-Prot protein existence level 1. The gp120-gp41 heterodimer allows rapid transcytosis of the virus through CD4 negative cells such as simple epithelial monolayers of the intestinal, rectal and endocervical epithelial barriers. Both gp120 and gp41 specifically recognize glycosphingolipids galactosyl- ceramide (GalCer) or 3' sulfo-galactosyl-ceramide (GalS) present in the lipid rafts structures of epithelial cells. Binding to these alternative receptors allows the rapid transcytosis of the virus through the epithelial cells. This transcyto
