[The description below was written by a language model from this plasmid's Addgene catalogue record and pLannotate feature annotations shown in this document.]
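Description:
pGAE-UFO.664 is a lentiviral transfer vector of about 9.1 kb that expresses an HIV-1 envelope immunogen designated UFO.664. The catalogue lists pcDNA3.1 as the backbone. The annotated bacterial portion instead resembles a pBluescript-type plasmid, with a high-copy ColE1/pUC origin, an f1 origin, a lacZα fragment, lac promoter/operator elements, flanking T7 and T3 promoters and an MCS remnant. Selection in E. coli is by ampicillin through the β-lactamase gene. The recommended recombination-deficient host is consistent with the repeated sequences typical of lentiviral plasmids.

The feature table shows two CMV enhancer/promoter units. One lies upstream of fragments matching SIV gag-pol (integrase region) and SIV env. This suggests an SIV-derived vector genome whose RNA is driven by CMV in producer cells, with these fragments plausibly carrying cis-acting elements such as a central polypurine tract and the Rev-responsive element. The annotation does not name these elements, nor does it call out the LTRs or a packaging signal. The second, internal CMV promoter drives the payload, an env fragment of roughly 1.9 kb matching HIV-1 Env, in line with the recorded 1,925 bp insert that was cloned with loss of both the BglII and SalI sites. A WPRE follows to enhance transcript stability and expression. A downstream fragment matched to HIV-2 nef probably reflects SIV sequence overlapping the 3′ end of the vector genome.

The stated purpose is lentiviral delivery and expression of the HIV envelope UFO.664. The record gives no detail on the design of the UFO.664 variant, the packaging system required or the downstream application.
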