Addgene plasmid #183471: pGAE-UFO.664
Purpose: Lentiviral vector expressing HIV Envelope UFO.664
Depositing lab: Andrea Cara. Depositing organization: Istituto Superiore di Sanita.
Backbone
  Vector backbone: pcDNA3.1
  Vector type: Lentiviral
Growth in bacteria
  Bacterial resistance: Ampicillin, 100 μg/mL
  Growth temperature: 30°C
  Growth strain: NEB Stable
  Growth instructions: None
  Copy number: High Copy
Gene/Insert
  Gene/Insert name: HIV envelope
  Species: Human Immunodeficiency virus type 1
  Insert size (bp): 1925
  Promoter: CMV
  Cloning method: Restriction Enzyme; 5′ cloning site BglII (destroyed during cloning); 3′ cloning site SalI (destroyed during cloning)
  Sequencing primers: 5′ atggacagagccaaactcctccttctc; 3′ tca tca gtc cac ggc cag cag gtc
Terms and licenses: Academic/Nonprofit Terms; Industry Terms: Not Available to Industry
How to cite: pGAE-UFO.664 was a gift from Andrea Cara (Addgene plasmid # 183471 ; http://n2t.net/addgene:183471 ; RRID:Addgene_183471)
